>Addgene plasmid #165134 | Nsp7-mCherry | addgene full sequence | sequence record 325887 | Addgene NGS Result
GTGATGCGGTTTTGGCAGTACATCAATGGGCGTGGATAGCGGTTTGACTCACGGGGATTTCCAAGTCTCC
ACCCCATTGACGTCAATGGGAGTTTGTTTTGGCACCAAAATCAACGGGACTTTCCAAAATGTCGTAACAA
CTCCGCCCCATTGACGCAAATGGGCGGTAGGCGTGTACGGTGGGAGGTCTATATAAGCAGAGCTGGTTTA
GTGAACCGTCAGATCCGCTAGCCACCATGAGCAAGATGAGCGACGTAAAATGCACGTCAGTTGTTCTCTT
GAGCGTCCTGCAACAACTCAGAGTGGAGTCTAGTTCCAAGCTCTGGGCTCAATGCGTTCAGCTTCACAAT
GACATTCTGTTGGCGAAAGATACCACGGAGGCATTCGAGAAGATGGTCTCACTTCTGAGCGTTCTCCTGT
CAATGCAAGGGGCGGTCGATATCAATAAATTGTGTGAGGAAATGCTCGACAACCGGGCGACATTGCAGCT
CGAGCTCAAGCTTCGAATTCTGCAGTCGACGGTACCGCGGGCCCGGGATCCCGCCACCATGGTGAGCAAG
GGCGAGGAGGATAACATGGCCATCATCAAGGAGTTCATGCGCTTCAAGGTGCACATGGAGGGCTCCGTGA
ACGGCCACGAGTTCGAGATCGAGGGCGAGGGCGAGGGCCGCCCCTACGAGGGCACCCAGACCGCCAAGCT
GAAGGTGACCAAGGGTGGCCCCCTGCCCTTCGCCTGGGACATCCTGTCCCCTCAGTTCATGTACGGCTCC
AAGGCCTACGTGAAGCACCCCGCCGACATCCCCGACTACTTGAAGCTGTCCTTCCCCGAGGGCTTCAAGT
GGGAGCGCGTGATGAACTTCGAGGACGGCGGCGTGGTGACCGTGACCCAGGACTCCTCCCTGCAGGACGG
CGAGTTCATCTACAAGGTGAAGCTGCGCGGCACCAACTTCCCCTCCGACGGCCCCGTAATGCAGAAGAAG
ACCATGGGCTGGGAGGCCTCCTCCGAGCGGATGTACCCCGAGGACGGCGCCCTGAAGGGCGAGATCAAGC
AGAGGCTGAAGCTGAAGGACGGCGGCCACTACGACGCTGAGGTCAAGACCACCTACAAGGCCAAGAAGCC
CGTGCAGCTGCCCGGCGCCTACAACGTCAACATCAAGTTGGACATCACCTCCCACAACGAGGACTACACC
ATCGTGGAACAGTACGAACGCGCCGAGGGCCGCCACTCCACCGGCGGCATGGACGAGCTGTACAAGTAAA
GCGGCCGCGACTCTAGATCATAATCAGCCATACCACATTTGTAGAGGTTTTACTTGCTTTAAAAAACCTC
CCACACCTCCCCCTGAACCTGAAACATAAAATGAATGCAATTGTTGTTGTTAACTTGTTTATTGCAGCTT
ATAATGGTTACAAATAAAGCAATAGCATCACAAATTTCACAAATAAAGCATTTTTTTCACTGCATTCTAG
TTGTGGTTTGTCCAAACTCATCAATGTATCTTAAGGCGTAAATTGTAAGCGTTAATATTTTGTTAAAATT
CGCGTTAAATTTTTGTTAAATCAGCTCATTTTTTAACCAATAGGCCGAAATCGGCAAAATCCCTTATAAA
TCAAAAGAATAGACCGAGATAGGGT
[37 nt withheld, positions 1636-1672]
AAAGAACGTGGACTCCAACGTCAAAGG
[49 nt withheld, positions 1700-1748]
T
[91 nt withheld, positions 1750-1840]
G
[124 nt withheld, positions 1842-1965]
CAGGTGGCACTTTTCGGGGAAATGTGCGCGGAACCCCTATTTGTTTATTTTTCTAAATACATTCAAATAT
GTATCCGCTCATGAGACAATAACCCTGATAAATGCTTCAATAATATTGAAAAAGGAAGAGTCCTGAGGCG
GAAAGAACCAGCTGTGGAATGTGTGTCAGTTAGGGTGTGGAAAGTCCCCAGGCTCCCCAGCAGGCAGAAG
TATGCAAAGCATGCATCTCAATTAGTCAGCAACCAGGTGTGGAAAGTCCCCAGGCTCCCCAGCAGGCAGA
AGTATGCAAAGCATGCATCTCAATTAGTCAGCAACCATAGTCCCGCCCCTAACTCCGCCCATCCCGCCCC
TAACTCCGCCCAGTTCCGCCCATTCTCCGCCCCATGGCTGACTAATTTTTTTTATTTATGCAGAGGCCGA
GGCCGCCTCGGCCTCTGAGCTATTCCAGAAGTAGTGAGGAGGCTTTTTTGGAGGCCTAGGCTTTTGCAAA
GATCGATCAAGAGACAGGATGAGGATCGTTTCGCATGATTGAACAAGATGGATTGCACGCAGGTTCTCCG
GCCGCTTGGGTGGAGAGGCTATTCGGCTATGACTGGGCACAACAGACAATCGGCTGCTCTGATGCCGCCG
TGTTCCGGCTGTCAGCGCAGGGGCGCCCGGTTCTTTTTGTCAAGACCGACCTGTCCGGTGCCCTGAATGA
ACTGCAAGACGAGGCAGCGCGGCTATCGTGGCTGGCCACGACGGGCGTTCCTTGCGCAGCTGTGCTCGAC
GTTGTCACTGAAGCGGGAAGGGACTGGCTGCTATTGGGCGAAGTGCCGGGGCAGGATCTCCTGTCATCTC
ACCTTGCTCCTGCCGAGAAAGTATCCATCATGGCTGATGCAATGCGGCGGCTGCATACGCTTGATCCGGC
TACCTGCCCATTCGACCACCAAGCGAAACATCGCATCGAGCGAGCACGTACTCGGATGGAAGCCGGTCTT
GTCGATCAGGATGATCTGGACGAAGAGCATCAGGGGCTCGCGCCAGCCGAACTGTTCGCCAGGCTCAAGG
CGAGCATGCCCGACGGCGAGGATCTCGTCGTGACCCATGGCGATGCCTGCTTGCCGAATATCATGGTGGA
AAATGGCCGCTTTTCTGGATTCATCGACTGTGGCCGGCTGGGTGTGGCGGACCGCTATCAGGACATAGCG
TTGGCTACCCGTGATATTGCTGAAGAGCTTGGCGGCGAATGGGCTGACCGCTTCCTCGTGCTTTACGGTA
TCGCCGCTCCCGATTCGCAGCGCATCGCCTTCTATCGCCTTCTTGACGAGTTCTTCTGAGCGGGACTCTG
GGGTTCGAAATGACCGACCAAGCGACGCCCAACCTGCCATCACGAGATTTCGATTCCACCGCCGCCTTCT
ATGAAAGGTTGGGCTTCGGAATCGTTTTCCGGGACGCCGGCTGGATGATCCTCCAGCGCGGGGATCTCAT
GCTGGAGTTCTTCGCCCACCCTAGGGGGAGGCTAACTGAAACACGGAAGGAGACAATACCGGAAGGAACC
CGCGCTATGACGGCAATAAAAAGACAGAATAAAACGCACGGTGTTGGGTCGTTTGTTCATAAACGCGGGG
TTCGGTCCCAGGGCTGGCACTCTGTCGATACCCCACCGAGACCCCATTGGGGCCAATACGCCCGCGTTTC
TTCCTTTTCCCCACCCCACCCCCCAAGTTCGGGTGAAGGCCCAGGGCTCGCAGCCAACGTCGGGGCGGCA
GGCCCTGCCATAGCCTCAGGTTACTCATATATACTTTAGATTGATTTAAAACTTCATTTTTAATTTAAAA
GGATCTAGGTGAAGATCCTTTTTGATAATCTCATGACCAAAATCCCTTAACGTGAGTTTTCGTTCCACTG
AGCGTCAGACCCCGTAGAAAAGATCAAAGGATCTTCTTGAGATCCTTTTTTTCTGCGCGTAATCTGCTGC
TTGCAAACAAAAAAACCACCGCTACCAGCGGTGGTTTGTTTGCCGGATCAAGAGCTACCAACTCTTTTTC
CGAAGGTAACTGGCTTCAGCAGAGCGCAGATACCAAATACTGTTCTTCTAGTGTAGCCGTAGTTAGGCCA
CCACTTCAAGAACTCTGTAGCACCGCCTACATACCTCGCTCTGCTAATCCTGTTACCAGTGGCTGCTGCC
AGTGGCGATAAGTCGTGTCTTACCGGGTTGGACTCAAGACGATAGTTACCGGATAAGGCGCAGCGGTCGG
GCTGAACGGGGGGTTCGTGCACACAGCCCAGCTTGGAGCGAACGACCTACACCGAACTGAGATACCTACA
GCGTGAGCTATGAGAAAGCGCCACGCTTCCCGAAGGGAGAAAGGCGGACAGGTATCCGGTAAGCGGCAGG
GTCGGAACAGGAGAGCGCACGAGGGAGCTTCCAGGGGGAAACGCCTGGTATCTTTATAGTCCTGTCGGGT
TTCGCCACCTCTGACTTGAGCGTCGATTTTTGTGATGCTCGTCAGGGGGGCGGAGCCTATGGAAAAACGC
CAGCAACGCGGCCTTTTTACGGTTCCTGGCCTTTTGCTGGCCTTTTGCTCACATGTTCTTTCCTGCGTTA
TCCCCTGATTCTGTGGATAACCGTATTACCGCCATGCATTAGTTATTAATAGTAATCAATTACGGGGTCA
TTAGTTCATAGCCCATATATGGAGTTCCGCGTTACATAACTTACGGTAAATGGCCCGCCTGGCTGACCGC
CCAACGACCCCCGCCCATTGACGTCAATAATGACGTATGTTCCCATAGTAACGCCAATAGGGACTTTCCA
TTGACGTCAATGGGTGGAGTATTTACGGTAAACTGCCCACTTGGCAGTACATCAAGTGTATCATATGCCA
AGTACGCCCCCTATTGACGTCAATGACGGTAAATGGCCCGCCTGGCATTATGCCCAGTACATGACCTTAT
GGGACTTTCCTACTTGGCAGTACATCTACGTATTAGTCATCGCTATTACCATG
Features (pLannotate 1.2.2; 14 found; start..end, strand, type, name):
      1..204     +  promoter       CMV promoter: human cytomegalovirus (CMV) immediate early promoter
    489..541     +  misc_feature   MCS: multiple cloning site
    549..1256    +  CDS            mCherry: mCherry is a basic (constitutively fluorescent) red fluorescent protein published in 2004, derived from Discosoma sp.. It is reported to be a very rapidly-maturing monomer with low acid sensitivity.
   1276..1359    +  CDS            large T antigen (fragment): large T antigen from SV40 (simian virus 40)
   1382..1503    +  polyA_signal   SV40 poly(A) signal: SV40 polyadenylation signal
   1537..1965    -  rep_origin     f1 ori (sequence partly withheld): f1 bacteriophage origin of replication; arrow indicates direction of (+) strand synthesis
   1992..2096    +  promoter       AmpR promoter: bla
   2098..2455    +  promoter       SV40 promoter: SV40 enhancer and early promoter
   2490..3284    +  CDS            NeoR/KanR: aminoglycoside phosphotransferase from Tn5; aph(3')-II (or nptII); confers resistance to neomycin, kanamycin, and G418 (Geneticin®)
   3305..3457    +  CDS            ble (fragment): BLE_KLEPN - Experimental evidence at protein level: Swiss-Prot protein existence level 1. Binding protein with a strong affinity to the bleomycin family of antibiotics. Binds to CL990; an antimitotic-antibiotic compound. From Klebsiella pneumoniae.
   3516..3563    +  polyA_signal   HSV TK poly(A) signal: herpes simplex virus thymidine kinase polyadenylation signal (Cole and Stacy, 1985)
   3654..3670    -  polyA_signal   bGH poly(A) signal (fragment): bovine growth hormone polyadenylation signal
   3892..4480    +  rep_origin     ori: high-copy-number ColE1/pMB1/pBR322/pUC origin of replication
   4655..4958    +  enhancer       CMV enhancer: human cytomegalovirus immediate early enhancer
