[The description below was written by a language model from this plasmid's Addgene catalogue record and pLannotate feature annotations shown in this document.]
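Description:
Nsp7-mCherry is a mammalian expression plasmid built on the Clontech pmCherryN1 backbone. It produces the SARS-CoV-2 non-structural protein 7 fused at its C terminus to the red fluorescent protein mCherry. The 261 bp Nsp7 coding sequence, a codon-optimized version of the corresponding segment of the viral ORF1ab polyprotein, was amplified by PCR from a previously published template and inserted between the NheI and XhoI sites, both of which were retained. Transcription is driven by the human cytomegalovirus immediate early enhancer and promoter, which span the numbering origin of the circular sequence, and is terminated by an SV40 polyadenylation signal downstream of mCherry. The automated feature table does not annotate Nsp7 itself. The unannotated stretch between the CMV promoter and the remaining multiple cloning site, which lies just upstream of mCherry, is where the insert would be expected to sit.

The rest of the 4,958 nt plasmid consists of standard N1-series elements. A high-copy ColE1/pUC-type origin supports replication in E. coli, and an f1 origin allows single-stranded DNA production. A single Tn5 aminoglycoside phosphotransferase gene (NeoR/KanR) is placed behind tandem bacterial (bla) and SV40 early promoters and followed by an HSV TK polyadenylation signal. It therefore gives kanamycin resistance in bacteria and G418 resistance in mammalian cells. The short large T antigen, ble and bGH poly(A) hits are fragmentary matches rather than functional parts.

The construct belongs to a library of fluorescently tagged SARS-CoV-2 proteins. It is intended for expressing Nsp7 in mammalian cells and visualising its subcellular localization by fluorescence microscopy.
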