Addgene plasmid #165134: Nsp7-mCherry
Purpose: mammalian expression and localization
Depositing lab: Bruno Antonny. Depositing organization: CNRS UMR 7275, Institut de Pharmacologie Moleculaire et Cellulaire (IPMC). Publication: A comprehensive library of fluorescent constructs of SARS-CoV-2 proteins and their initial characterisation in different cell types. Miserey-Lenkei S, Trajkovic K, D'Ambrosio JM, Patel AJ, Copic A, Mathur P, Schauer K, Goud B, Albanese V, Gautier R, Subra M, Kovacs D, Barelli H, Antonny B. Biol Cell. 2021 Jul;113(7):311-328. doi: 10.1111/boc.202000158. Epub 2021 May 10. PubMed 33666950.
Backbone
  Vector backbone: pmCherryN1
  Backbone manufacturer: Clontech
  Backbone size w/o insert (bp): 4700
  Vector type: Mammalian Expression
  Selectable markers: Neomycin (select with G418)
Growth in bacteria
  Bacterial resistance: Kanamycin, 50 μg/mL
  Growth temperature: 37°C
  Growth strain: DH5alpha
  Copy number: High Copy
Gene/Insert
  Gene/Insert name: Nsp7
  Species: codon optimized SARS-COV-2
  Insert size (bp): 261
  Entrez Gene: ORF1ab (a.k.a. GU280_gp01)
  Promoter: CMV
  Tag / fusion protein: mCherry (C terminal on insert)
  Cloning method: Restriction Enzyme; 5′ cloning site NheI (not destroyed); 3′ cloning site XhoI (not destroyed)
  Sequencing primers: 5′ GTCGTAACAACTCCGCCC; 3′ CCTTGATGATGGCCATG
Resource information
  A portion of this plasmid was derived from a plasmid made by: Inserts were prepared by PCR with templates that have been published elsewhere: Gordon et al., 2020a.
Terms and licenses: Academic/Nonprofit Terms; Industry Terms: Not Available to Industry
Depositor comments: Please visit https://www.biorxiv.org/content/10.1101/2020.12.19.423586v1 for BioRxiv preprint. bioRxiv 2020.12.19.423586v1
How to cite: Nsp7-mCherry was a gift from Bruno Antonny (Addgene plasmid # 165134 ; http://n2t.net/addgene:165134 ; RRID:Addgene_165134)
